Addgene plasmid #163940: L1-Ck4-hs1-r-chlo
Purpose: For integration in the chloroplast trnG_trnfM region: HS1-R, genome position: 41847_ 43622, Genbank accession no. MH635409
Depositing lab: Jim Haseloff. Depositing organization: University of Cambridge. Publication: Systematic tools for reprogramming plant gene expression in a simple model, Marchantia polymorpha. Sauret-Gueto S, Frangedakis E, Silvestri L, Rebmann M, Tomaselli M, Markel K, Delmans M, West A, Patron NJ, Haseloff J. ACS Synth Biol. 2020 Mar 12. doi: 10.1021/acssynbio.9b00511. PubMed 32163700.
Backbone
  Vector backbone: pCk4
  Vector type: Bacterial Expression
Growth in bacteria
  Bacterial resistance: Kanamycin, 50 μg/mL
  Growth temperature: 37°C
  Growth strain: DH5alpha
  Copy number: High Copy
Gene/Insert
  Gene/Insert name: Marchantia polymorpha trnG_trnfM region right homologous sequence
  Species: Other
  Cloning method: Restriction Enzyme; 5′ cloning site Unknown (unknown if destroyed); 3′ cloning site Unknown (unknown if destroyed)
How to cite: L1-Ck4-hs1-r-chlo was a gift from Jim Haseloff (Addgene plasmid # 163940 ; http://n2t.net/addgene:163940 ; RRID:Addgene_163940)
