[The description below was written by a language model from this plasmid's Addgene catalogue record and pLannotate feature annotations shown in this document.]
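Description:
L1-Ck4-hs1-r-chlo is a level 1 (L1) assembly plasmid built in the pCk4 backbone. It carries the right homology arm (HS1-R) used to target transgenes to the trnG–trnfM region of the Marchantia polymorpha chloroplast genome. It belongs to a modular toolkit for reprogramming gene expression in this liverwort. The record catalogues it as a bacterial vector, high copy and selected with kanamycin. The feature table agrees, showing an aminoglycoside phosphotransferase (KanR) gene and a ColE1/pMB1-type origin with an adjacent bom mobilisation site and a short rop remnant. The backbone also has the architecture of a binary vector. It contains the pVS1 oriV, RepA and StaA functions that allow replication and stable maintenance in Agrobacterium and related hosts, and it has nopaline-type left and right T-DNA border repeats flanking the insert.

The payload between the borders is about 1.8 kb of native plastid DNA with no promoter, reporter or marker of its own. Annotation by homology identifies a tRNA gene, the rps14 ribosomal protein coding sequence and a fragment of psaB, the photosystem I P700 apoprotein, all on the reverse strand. These matches are to spinach and Physcomitrium proteins, but the record states that the sequence itself is from Marchantia. The segment serves only as a substrate for homologous recombination. Such an arm would normally be combined in a higher-level assembly with a matching left arm and expression or selection cassettes, so that double crossover inserts the cargo into the intergenic site. The record does not name the partner parts, and the cloning sites are listed as unknown.
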