Features (pLannotate 1.2.2; 13 found; start..end, strand, type, name):
    433..457     +  misc_feature   LB T-DNA repeat: left border repeat from nopaline C58 T-DNA
    510..583     -  ncRNA          tRNA: Accession: RF00005 - tRNA
    691..990     -  CDS            rps14: RR14_SPIOL - Experimental evidence at protein level: Swiss-Prot protein existence level 1. Component of the chloroplast ribosome (chloro-ribosome), a dedicated translation machinery responsible for the synthesis of chloroplast genome-encoded proteins, including proteins of the transcription and translation machinery and components of the photosynthetic apparatus. From Spinacia oleracea (Spinach).
   1082..2278    -  CDS            psaB (fragment): PSAB_PHYPA - Experimental evidence at protein level: Swiss-Prot protein existence level 1. PsaA and PsaB bind P700, the primary electron donor of photosystem I (PSI), as well as the electron acceptors A0, A1 and FX. PSI is a plastocyanin-ferredoxin oxidoreductase, converting photonic excitation into a charge separation, which transfers an electron from the donor P700 chlorophyll pair to the spectroscopically characterized acceptors A0, A1, FX, FA and FB in turn. Oxidized P700 is reduced on the lumenal side of the thylakoid membrane by plastocyanin. From Physcomitrium patens (Spreading-leaved e
   2281..2305    +  misc_feature   RB T-DNA repeat: right border repeat from nopaline C58 T-DNA
   2645..3046    +  CDS            Y4CG_SINFN (fragment): Protein inferred from homology: Swiss-Prot protein existence level 3. From Sinorhizobium fredii (strain NBRC 101917 / NGR234).
   3606..4235    +  CDS            pVS1 StaA: stability protein from the Pseudomonas plasmid pVS1 (Heeb et al., 2000)
   4664..5737    +  CDS            pVS1 RepA: replication protein from the Pseudomonas plasmid pVS1 (Heeb et al., 2000)
   5803..5997    +  rep_origin     pVS1 oriV: origin of replication for the Pseudomonas plasmid pVS1 (Heeb et al., 2000)
   6200..6239    +  CDS            rop (fragment): Rop protein, which maintains plasmids at low copy number; rop
   6341..6481    +  misc_feature   bom: basis of mobility region from pBR322
   6667..7255    -  rep_origin     ori: high-copy-number ColE1/pMB1/pBR322/pUC origin of replication
   7343..8158    -  CDS            KanR: aminoglycoside phosphotransferase; aph(3')-Ia; confers resistance to kanamycin in bacteria or G418 (Geneticin®) in eukaryotes
>Addgene plasmid #163940 | L1-Ck4-hs1-r-chlo | addgene full sequence | sequence record 341232 | Addgene NGS Result
AACAGAACTTATTATTTCCTTCCTCTTTTCTACAGTATTTAAAGATACCCCAAGAAGCTAATTATAACAA
GACGAACTCCAATTCACTGTTCCTTGCATTCTAAAACCTTAAATACCAGAAAACAGCTTTTTCAAAGTTG
TTTTCAAAGTTGGCGTATAACATAGTATCGACGGAGCCGATTTTGAAACCGCGGTGATCACAGGCAGCAA
CGCTCTGTCATCGTTACAATCAACATGCTACCCTCCGCGAGATCATCCGTGTTTCAAACCCGGCAGCTTA
GTTGCCGTTCTTCCGAATAGCATCGGTAACATGAGCAAAGTCTGCCGCCTTACAACGGCTCTCCCGCTGA
CGCCGTCCCGGACTGATGGGCTGCCTGTATCGAGTGGTGATTTTGTGCCGAGCTGCCGGTCGGGGAGCTG
TTGGCTGGCTGGTGGCAGGATATATTGTGGTGTAAACATAACGAATTGCTCTTCACAGAGGAGTAAGTAA
AAATATTTTTTTTTGTTTTTTGGCGGAGACAGGATTTGAACCTATGACCTCAAGGTTATGAGCCTTGCGA
GCTACCAGACTGCTCTACTCCGCGTTATAATTAACGAAAAAAGTATACTCTATAAAAATAGAATTAAGCA
AGATATATTTTAAAGAACCCCGCCTCTTATAAGAGGCGGGAAAGAAACTCAAAATGTTTACCAACTAGAT
TTTGTTACTCCAGGCAATAAACATGCATGAGCCATTTCACGAAGTAAATGTCTAGATAAACCAAAATCGC
GGTAATTTGCTTTAGGTCTTCCAGTCAAAAAACAACGACGATGAAGACGAGTCGGGGCACTATTACGTGG
TAAAGATTGTAATTTTTTTTGAAATTCCCATTTCTCATCTAATGATGAAGTTTCCGTAATTTTCTTTTTT
AAAGAATTACGTAAAGTTTTGTATTTTTTTTCTAAATTTTGTCTTTTTTTTTCTCTTTGAATAAGACTCT
TTTTTGCCATAATAATTTAATTAGTAAGATATTCTTTTTCGATAAATTTTTATTAAATTATATTTTTAGT
AAAATTGGAAATTTACTACAAATATAATTTAACCAAATTTACCAGACGTAGAAGCAATTAAAAAAGCAGC
ATAAGTAAATATATAACCTACAGAAAAATGAGCTAATCCAACTAATCTTGCTTGAACAATAGAAAGAGCT
ACTGGTTTATCTTTCCAGCGAACTAAATTCGCTAAAGGAGTACGTTCGTGAGCCCAAGCTAAAGTTTCAA
TAAGTTCTTGCCAATATCCACGCCATGATATCAGAAACATAAATCCAGTAGCCCAAACTAAATGACCAAA
TAAAAACATCCATGCCCAAACAGACAAACTGTTCATACCAAAAGGATTATATCCATTAATCAATTGTGAA
GAATTTAACCATAAATAATCTCTTAACCAGCCCATTAAATATGTAGAAGATTCATTAAATTGTGCTGCAT
TTCCTTGCCATAATGTAATATGTTTCCAATGCCAATAAAAAGTAACCCATCCAATAGTATTTAACATCCA
AAAAACTGCTAAATAAAAAGCATCCCAAGCAGAAATATCACAAGTACCACCTCGTCCAGGACCATCACAA
GGAAAACTATAACCAAATTCTTTTTTATCTGGCATTAATTTAGATCCTCGTGCATCTAAAGCACCTTTCA
CTAAAATTAATGTAGTAGTATGTAAACCTAAAGCAATAGCGTGATGTACTAAAAAGTCTCCAGGACCAAT
TGTTAAGAAAAGTGAATTACTATTATTATTGATAGCATCTAACCACCCAGGTAACCATATACTTTGACCA
GCATTAAATGCTGGATTATTTGTTGATGATAAAAGTACATCAAAACCATATAAAGCTTTACCATGAGCAG
ATTGTATCCATTGAGCAAAAATAGGTTCAATTAAAATTTGTTTTTCAGGAGTACCAAAAGCAAGCATAAC
ATCATTATGAACGTAAAGACCTAAAGTATGAAACCCTAGAAATAAACTAGCCCAACTTAAATGGGATATT
ATAGCTTCTTTATGTTCTAACATTCTAGCTAATACATTATCTTTATTTTGTTCCGGATTATAATCTCTAA
TAAAGAAAATAGCTCCGTGAGCAAAGGCACCTGTCATAATAAAACCAGCAATATATTGATGATGAGTATA
TAATGCCGCTTGCGTTGTAAAATCTTGTGCAAGAAACGCATACGGAGGTAAAGAATACATATGTTGAGCT
ACTAAGGAGGTAATAACTCCGCTAGGTTGAAGAGCAATTCTGACAGGATATATTGGCGGGTAAACCTAAG
AGAAAAGAGCGTTTATTAGAATAATCGGATATTTAAAAGGGCGTGAAAAGGTTTATCCGTTCGTCCATTT
GTATGTGCATGCCAACCACAGGGTTCCCCTCGGGATCAAAGTACTTTGATCCAACCCCTCCGCTGCTATA
GTGCAGTCGGCTTCTGACGTTCAGTGCAGCCGTCATCTGAAAACGACATGTCGCACAAGTCCTAAGTTAC
GCGACAGGCTGCCGCCCTGCCCTTTTCCTGGCGTTTTCTTGTCGCGTGTTTTAGTCGCATAAAGTAGAAT
ACTTGCGACTAGAACCGGAGACATTACGCCATGAACAAGAGCGCCGCCGCTGGCCTGCTGGGCTATGCCC
GCGTCAGCACCGACGACCAGGACTTGACCAACCAACGGGCCGAACTGCACGCGGCCGGCTGCACCAAGCT
GTTTTCCGAGAAGATCACCGGCACCAGGCGCGACCGCCCGGAGCTGGCCAGGATGCTTGACCACCTACGC
CCTGGCGACGTTGTGACAGTGACCAGGCTAGACCGCCTGGCCCGCAGCACCCGCGACCTACTGGACATTG
CCGAGCGCATCCAGGAGGCCGGCGCGGGCCTGCGTAGCCTGGCAGAGCCGTGGGCCGACACCACCACGCC
GGCCGGCCGCATGGTGTTGACCGTGTTCGCCGGCATTGCCGAGTTCGAGCGTTCCCTAATCATCGACCGC
ACCCGGAGCGGGCGCGAGGCCGCCAAGGCCCGAGGCGTGAAGTTTGGCCCCCGCCCTACCCTCACCCCGG
CACAGATCGCGCACGCCCGCGAGCTGATCGACCAGGAAGGCCGCACCGTGAAAGAGGCGGCTGCACTGCT
TGGCGTGCATCGCTCGACCCTGTACCGCGCACTTGAGCGCAGCGAGGAAGTGACGCCCACCGAGGCCAGG
CGGCGCGGTGCCTTCCGTGAGGACGCATTGACCGAGGCCGACGCCCTGGCGGCCGCCGAGAATGAACGCC
AAGAGGAACAAGCATGAAACCGCACCAGGACGGCCAGGACGAACCGTTTTTCATTACCGAAGAGATCGAG
GCGGAGATGATCGCGGCCGGGTACGTGTTCGAGCCGCCCGCGCACCTCTCAACCGTGCGGCTGCATGAAA
TCCTGGCCGGTTTGTCTGATGCCAAGCTGGCGGCCTGGCCGGCCAGCTTGGCCGCTGAAGAAACCGAGCG
CCGCCGTCTAAAAAGGTGATGTGTATTTGAGTAAAACAGCTTGCGTCATGCGGTCGCTGCGTATATGATG
CGATGAGTAAATAAACAAATACGCAAGGGGAACGCATGAAGGTTATCGCTGTACTTAACCAGAAAGGCGG
GTCAGGCAAGACGACCATCGCAACCCATCTAGCCCGCGCCCTGCAACTCGCCGGGGCCGATGTTCTGTTA
GTCGATTCCGATCCCCAGGGCAGTGCCCGCGATTGGGCGGCCGTGCGGGAAGATCAACCGCTAACCGTTG
TCGGCATCGACCGCCCGACGATTGACCGCGACGTGAAGGCCATCGGCCGGCGCGACTTCGTAGTGATCGA
CGGAGCGCCCCAGGCGGCGGACTTGGCTGTGTCCGCGATCAAGGCAGCCGACTTCGTGCTGATTCCGGTG
CAGCCAAGCCCTTACGACATATGGGCCACCGCCGACCTGGTGGAGCTGGTTAAGCAGCGCATTGAGGTCA
CGGATGGAAGGCTACAAGCGGCCTTTGTCGTGTCGCGGGCGATCAAAGGCACGCGCATCGGCGGTGAGGT
TGCCGAGGCGCTGGCCGGGTACGAGCTGCCCATTCTTGAGTCCCGTATCACGCAGCGCGTGAGCTACCCA
GGCACTGCCGCCGCCGGCACAACCGTTCTTGAATCAGAACCCGAGGGCGACGCTGCCCGCGAGGTCCAGG
CGCTGGCCGCTGAAATTAAATCAAAACTCATTTGAGTTAATGAGGTAAAGAGAAAATGAGCAAAAGCACA
AACACGCTAAGTGCCGGCCGTCCGAGCGCACGCAGCAGCAAGGCTGCAACGTTGGCCAGCCTGGCAGACA
CGCCAGCCATGAAGCGGGTCAACTTTCAGTTGCCGGCGGAGGATCACACCAAGCTGAAGATGTACGCGGT
ACGCCAAGGCAAGACCATTACCGAGCTGCTATCTGAATACATCGCGCAGCTACCAGAGTAAATGAGCAAA
TGAATAAATGAGTAGATGAATTTTAGCGGCTAAAGGAGGCGGCATGGAAAATCAAGAACAACCAGGCACC
GACGCCGTGGAATGCCCCATGTGTGGAGGAACGGGCGGTTGGCCAGGCGTAAGCGGCTGGGTTGCCTGCC
GGCCCTGCAATGGCACTGGAACCCCCAAGCCCGAGGAATCGGCGTGAGCGGTCGCAAACCATCCGGCCCG
GTACAAATCGGCGCGGCGCTGGGTGATGACCTGGTGGAGAAGTTGAAGGCCGCGCAGGCCGCCCAGCGGC
AACGCATCGAGGCAGAAGCACGCCCCGGTGAATCGTGGCAAGCGGCCGCTGATCGAATCCGCAAAGAATC
CCGGCAACCGCCGGCAGCCGGTGCGCCGTCGATTAGGAAGCCGCCCAAGGGCGACGAGCAACCAGATTTT
TTCGTTCCGATGCTCTATGACGTGGGCACCCGCGATAGTCGCAGCATCATGGACGTGGCCGTTTTCCGTC
TGTCGAAGCGTGACCGACGAGCTGGCGAGGTGATCCGCTACGAGCTTCCAGACGGGCACGTAGAGGTTTC
CGCAGGGCCGGCCGGCATGGCCAGTGTGTGGGATTACGACCTGGTACTGATGGCGGTTTCCCATCTAACC
GAATCCATGAACCGATACCGGGAAGGGAAGGGAGACAAGCCCGGCCGCGTGTTCCGTCCACACGTTGCGG
ACGTACTCAAGTTCTGCCGGCGAGCCGATGGCGGAAAGCAGAAAGACGACCTGGTAGAAACCTGCATTCG
GTTAAACACCACGCACGTTGCCATGCAGCGTACGAAGAAGGCCAAGAACGGCCGCCTGGTGACGGTATCC
GAGGGTGAAGCCTTGATTAGCCGCTACAAGATCGTAAAGAGCGAAACCGGGCGGCCGGAGTACATCGAGA
TCGAGCTAGCTGATTGGATGTACCGCGAGATCACAGAAGGCAAGAACCCGGACGTGCTGACGGTTCACCC
CGATTACTTTTTGATCGATCCCGGCATCGGCCGTTTTCTCTACCGCCTGGCACGCCGCGCCGCAGGCAAG
GCAGAAGCCAGATGGTTGTTCAAGACGATCTACGAACGCAGTGGCAGCGCCGGAGAGTTCAAGAAGTTCT
GTTTCACCGTGCGCAAGCTGATCGGGTCAAATGACCTGCCGGAGTACGATTTGAAGGAGGAGGCGGGGCA
GGCTGGCCCGATCCTAGTCATGCGCTACCGCAACCTGATCGAGGGCGAAGCATCCGCCGGTTCCTAATGT
ACGGAGCAGATGCTAGGGCAAATTGCCCTAGCAGGGGAAAAAGGTCGAAAAGGACTCTTTCCTGTGGATA
GCACGTACATTGGGAACCCAAAGCCGTACATTGGGAACCGGAACCCGTACATTGGGAACCCAAAGCCGTA
CATTGGGAACCGGTCACACATGTAAGTGACTGATATAAAAGAGAAAAAAGGCGATTTTTCCGCCTAAAAC
TCTTTAAAACTTATTAAAACTCTTAAAACCCGCCTGGCCTGTGCATAACTGTCTGGCCAGCGCACAGCCG
AAGTGCTGCAAAAAGCGCCTACCCTTCGGTCGCTGCGCTCCCTACGCCCCGCCGCTTCGCGTCGGCCTAT
CGCGGCCGCTGGCCGCTCAAAAATGGCTGGCCTACGGCCAGGCAATCTACCAGGGCGCGGACAAGCCGCG
CCGTCGCCACTCGACCGCCGGCGCCCACATCAAGGCACCCTGCCTCGCGCGTTTCGGTGATGACGGTGAA
AACCTCTGACACATGCAGCTCCCGGTGACGGTCACAGCTTGTCTGTAAGCGGATGCCGGGAGCAGACAAG
CCCGTCAGGGCGCGTCAGCGGGTGTTGGCGGGTGTCGGGGCGCAGCCATGACCCAGTCACGTAGCGATAG
CGGAGTGTATACTGGCTTAACTATGCGGCATCAGAGCAGATTGTACTGAGAGTGCACCATATGCGGTGTG
AAATACCGCACAGATGCGTAAGGAGAAAATACCGCATCAGGCGCTCATCCGCTTCCTCGCTCACTGACTC
GCTGCGCTCGGTCGTTCGGCTGCGGCGAGCGGTATCAGCTCACTCAAAGGCGGTAATACGGTTATCCACA
GAATCAGGGGATAACGCAGGAAAGAACATGTGAGCAAAAGGCCAGCAAAAGGCCAGGAACCGTAAAAAGG
CCGCGTTGCTGGCGTTTTTCCATAGGCTCCGCCCCCCTGACGAGCATCACAAAAATCGACGCTCAAGTCA
GAGGTGGCGAAACCCGACAGGACTATAAAGATACCAGGCGTTTCCCCCTGGAAGCTCCCTCGTGCGCTCT
CCTGTTCCGACCCTGCCGCTTACCGGATACCTGTCCGCCTTTCTCCCTTCGGGAAGCGTGGCGCTTTCTC
ATAGCTCACGCTGTAGGTATCTCAGTTCGGTGTAGGTCGTTCGCTCCAAGCTGGGCTGTGTGCACGAACC
CCCCGTTCAGCCCGACCGCTGCGCCTTATCCGGTAACTATCGTCTTGAGTCCAACCCGGTAAGACACGAC
TTATCGCCACTGGCAGCAGCCACTGGTAACAGGATTAGCAGAGCGAGGTATGTAGGCGGTGCTACAGAGT
TCTTGAAGTGGTGGCCTAACTACGGCTACACTAGAAGGACAGTATTTGGTATCTGCGCTCTGCTGAAGCC
AGTTACCTTCGGAAAAAGAGTTGGTAGCTCTTGATCCGGCAAACAAACCACCGCTGGTAGCGGTGGTTTT
TTTGTTTGCAAGCAGCAGATTACGCGCAGAAAAAAAGGATCTCAAGAAGATCCTTTGATCTTTTCTACGG
GGTCTGACGCTCAGTGGAACGAAAACTCACGTTAAGGGATTTTGGTCATGCATTCTAGGTGATTAGAAAA
ACTCATCGAGCATCAAATGAAACTGCAATTTATTCATATCAGGATTATCAATACCATATTTTTGAAAAAG
CCGTTTCTGTAATGAAGGAGAAAACTCACCGAGGCAGTTCCATAGGATGGCAAGATCCTGGTATCGGTCT
GCGATTCCGACTCGTCCAACATCAATACAACCTATTAATTTCCCCTCGTCAAAAATAAGGTTATCAAGTG
AGAAATCACCATGAGTGACGACTGAATCCGGTGAGAATGGCAAAAGTTTATGCATTTCTTTCCAGACTTG
TTCAACAGGCCAGCCATTACGCTCGTCATCAAAATCACTCGCATCAACCAAACCGTTATTCATTCGTGAT
TGCGCCTGAGCGAGTCGAAATACGCGATCGCTGTTAAAAGGACAATTACAAACAGGAATCGAATGCAACC
GGCGCAGGAACACTGCCAGCGCATCAACAATATTTTCACCTGAATCAGGATATTCTTCTAATACCTGGAA
TGCTGTTTTCCCTGGGATCGCAGTGGTGAGTAACCATGCATCATCAGGAGTACGGATAAAATGCTTGATG
GTCGGAAGAGGCATAAATTCCGTCAGCCAGTTTAGTCTGACCATCTCATCTGTAACATCATTGGCAACGC
TACCTTTGCCATGTTTCAGAAACAACTCTGGCGCATCGGGCTTCCCATACAATCGGTAGATTGTCGCACC
TGATTGCCCGACATTATCGCGAGCCCATTTATACCCATATAAATCAGCATCCATGTTGGAATTTAATCGC
GGCCTTGAGCAAGACGTTTCCCGTTGAATATGGCTCAT
